Addgene plasmid #217831: pYSD_lambda_mRFP
Purpose: (Empty Backbone) Yeast surface display Fab vector with lambda light chain and mRFP
Depositing lab: Timothy Whitehead. Depositing organization: University of Colorado, Boulder. Publication: An integrated technology for quantitative wide mutational scanning of human antibody Fab libraries. Petersen BM, Kirby MB, Chrispens KM, Irvin OM, Strawn IK, Haas CM, Walker AM, Baumer ZT, Ulmer SA, Ayala E, Rhodes ER, Guthmiller JJ, Steiner PJ, Whitehead TA. Nat Commun. 2024 May 10;15(1):3974. doi: 10.1038/s41467-024-48072-z. PubMed 38730230.
Backbone
  Vector backbone: pETconNK
  Backbone manufacturer: Whitehead Lab, Addgene #81169
  Vector type: Yeast Expression
Growth in bacteria
  Bacterial resistance: Kanamycin, 50 μg/mL
  Growth temperature: 37°C
  Growth strain: DH5alpha
  Copy number: High Copy
Gene/Insert
  Gene/Insert name: None
Terms and licenses: Academic/Nonprofit Terms; Industry Terms: Not Available to Industry
How to cite: pYSD_lambda_mRFP was a gift from Timothy Whitehead (Addgene plasmid # 217831 ; http://n2t.net/addgene:217831 ; RRID:Addgene_217831)
