[The description below was written by a language model from this plasmid's Addgene catalogue record and pLannotate feature annotations shown in this document.]
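Description:
pYSD_lambda_mRFP is an empty-backbone yeast expression vector, derived from pETconNK, for displaying human antibody Fab fragments with a lambda light chain on the surface of Saccharomyces cerevisiae. It is a shuttle plasmid. In E. coli it replicates at high copy from a ColE1/pUC-type origin and is selected with kanamycin through an aminoglycoside phosphotransferase gene driven by the bla promoter. In yeast it is maintained by a CEN6/ARS element, which gives low-copy centromeric propagation, and is selected by TRP1 tryptophan prototrophy. An f1 origin is also present.

The display region holds two divergently oriented constant-region segments separated by only a short gap. On one strand, a human IGLC2 lambda light-chain constant fragment is followed by an ADH1 terminator. On the other, a human IGHG1 heavy-chain constant fragment, presumably the CH1 portion used in a Fab, is followed by an Aga2 fragment and a Myc epitope tag. Fusing the heavy chain to Aga2 tethers the assembled Fab to the yeast cell wall through the a-agglutinin system, and the Myc tag allows display levels to be measured. No variable domains, secretion leaders or yeast promoter are annotated, and the record lists no insert, so these elements are presumably supplied during cloning, although the record does not say how.

Elsewhere on the plasmid, a bacterial mRFP1 cassette with a PLtetO-1 promoter fragment and rrnB T1 and T7Te terminators should give red fluorescence in E. coli. It probably serves as a visual marker for the vector or for screening during cloning, but its exact role is not stated. The associated publication concerns quantitative wide mutational scanning of human Fab libraries.
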