Features (pLannotate 1.2.2; 28 found; start..end, strand, type, name):
    397..501     +  promoter       AmpR promoter: bla
    502..1317    +  CDS            KanR: aminoglycoside phosphotransferase; aph(3')-Ia; confers resistance to kanamycin in bacteria or G418 (Geneticin®) in eukaryotes
   1496..2084    +  rep_origin     ori: high-copy-number ColE1/pMB1/pBR322/pUC origin of replication
   2267..2359    +  CDS            lacI (fragment): lac repressor; lacI; The lac repressor binds to the lac operator to inhibit transcription in E. coli. This inhibition can be relieved by adding lactose or isopropyl-β-D-thiogalactopyranoside (IPTG).
   2372..2393    +  protein_bind   CAP binding site: CAP binding activates transcription in the presence of cAMP. E. coli catabolite activator protein
   2408..2438    +  promoter       lac promoter: promoter for the E. coli lac operon
   2446..2462    +  protein_bind   lac operator: The lac repressor binds to the lac operator to inhibit transcription in E. coli. This inhibition can be relieved by adding lactose or isopropyl-β-D-thiogalactopyranoside (IPTG). lac repressor encoded by lacI
   2507..2525    +  promoter       T3 promoter: promoter for bacteriophage T3 RNA polymerase
   2542..2561    -  CDS            lacZα (fragment): LacZα fragment of β-galactosidase; lacZ fragment
   2567..2732    -  terminator     ADH1 terminator: S. cerevisiae ADH1; transcription terminator for the S. cerevisiae alcohol dehydrogenase 1 (ADH1) gene
   2736..2858    -  CDS            ADH1 (fragment): ADH1_YEAST - Also known as ADC1. Experimental evidence at protein level: Swiss-Prot protein existence level 1. This isozyme preferentially catalyzes the conversion of primary unbranched alcohols to their corresponding aldehydes. Also shows activity toward secondary alcohols. From Saccharomyces cerevisiae (strain ATCC 204508 / S288c) (Baker's yeast).
   2928..3218    -  CDS            IGLC2 (fragment): IGLC2_HUMAN - Experimental evidence at protein level: Swiss-Prot protein existence level 1. Constant region of immunoglobulin light chains. Immunoglobulins, also known as antibodies, are membrane-bound or secreted glycoproteins produced by B lymphocytes. In the recognition phase of humoral immunity, the membrane-bound immunoglobulins serve as receptors which, upon binding of a specific antigen, trigger the clonal expansion and differentiation of B lymphocytes into immunoglobulins- secreting plasma cells. Secreted immunoglobulins mediate the effector phase of humoral immunity, which results in
   3234..3542    +  CDS            IGHG1 (fragment): IGHG1_HUMAN - Experimental evidence at protein level: Swiss-Prot protein existence level 1. Constant region of immunoglobulin heavy chains. Immunoglobulins, also known as antibodies, are membrane-bound or secreted glycoproteins produced by B lymphocytes. In the recognition phase of humoral immunity, the membrane-bound immunoglobulins serve as receptors which, upon binding of a specific antigen, trigger the clonal expansion and differentiation of B lymphocytes into immunoglobulins- secreting plasma cells. Secreted immunoglobulins mediate the effector phase of humoral immunity, which results in
   3600..3809    +  CDS            AGA2 (fragment): AGA2_YEAST - Experimental evidence at protein level: Swiss-Prot protein existence level 1. Receptor binding subunit of the a-agglutinin heterodimer. S.cerevisiae a and alpha cells express the complementary cell surface glycoproteins a-agglutinin and alpha-agglutinin, respectively, which interact with one another to promote cellular aggregation during mating. From Saccharomyces cerevisiae (strain ATCC 204508 / S288c) (Baker's yeast).
   3828..3854    +  CDS            Myc (fragment): Myc (human c-Myc proto-oncogene) epitope tag
   4184..4202    -  promoter       T7 promoter: promoter for bacteriophage T7 RNA polymerase
   4205..4352    +  CDS            lacZα (fragment): LacZα fragment of β-galactosidase; lacZ fragment
   4366..4419    +  promoter       PLtetO-1 promoter (fragment): modified phage lambda PL promoter with tet operator sites (Lutz and Bujard, 1997)
   4445..5119    +  CDS            mRFP1: mRFP1 is a basic (constitutively fluorescent) red fluorescent protein published in 2002, derived from Discosoma sp.. It is reported to be a somewhat slowly-maturing monomer with low acid sensitivity.
   5140..5211    +  terminator     rrnB T1 terminator: transcription terminator T1 from the E. coli rrnB gene
   5227..5254    +  terminator     T7Te terminator: phage T7 early transcription terminator
   5286..5714    +  rep_origin     f1 ori (sequence partly withheld): f1 bacteriophage origin of replication; arrow indicates direction of (+) strand synthesis
   5742..5793    -  misc_feature   bom (fragment): basis of mobility region from pBR322
   5847..6518    -  CDS            TRP1: TRPF_YEAST - Experimental evidence at protein level: Swiss-Prot protein existence level 1. From Saccharomyces cerevisiae (strain ATCC 204508 / S288c) (Baker's yeast).
   6519..6666    -  promoter       TRP1 promoter: S. cerevisiae TRP1
   6804..6853    -  misc_feature   bom (fragment): basis of mobility region from pBR322
   6955..6990    -  CDS            rop (fragment): Rop protein, which maintains plasmids at low copy number; rop
   7058..360     -  misc_feature   CEN/ARS (across the origin): S. cerevisiae CEN6 centromere fused to an autonomously replicating sequence
>Addgene plasmid #217831 | pYSD_lambda_mRFP | addgene full sequence | sequence record 430590 | Addgene NGS Result
AAAAAAAAATAAACAAAGGTTTAAAAAATTTCAACAAAAAGCGTACTTTACATATATATTTATTAGACAA
GAAAAGCAGATTAAATAGATATACATTCGATTAACGATAAGTAAAATGTAAAATCACAGGATTTTCGTGT
GTGGTCGTCTACACAGACAAGATGAAACAATTCGGCATTAATACCTGAGAGCAGGAAGAGCAAGATAAAA
GGTAGTATTTGTTGGCGATCCCCCTAGAGTCTTTTACATCTTCGGAAAACAAAAACTATTTTTTCTTTAA
TTTCTTTTTTTACTTTCTATTTTTAATTTATATATTTATATTAAAAAATTTAAATTATAATTATTTTTAT
AGCACGTGATGAAAAGGACCCAGGTGGCACTTTTCGGGGAAATGTGCGCGGAACCCCTATTTGTTTATTT
TTCTAAATACATTCAAATATGTATCCGCTCATGAGACAATAACCCTGATAAATGCTTCAATAATATTGAA
AAAGGAAGAGTATGAGCCATATTCAACGGGAAACGTCTTGCTCTAGGCCGCGATTAAATTCCAACATGGA
TGCTGATTTATATGGGTATAAATGGGCTCGCGATAATGTCGGGCAATCAGGTGCGACAATCTATCGATTG
TATGGGAAGCCCGATGCGCCAGAGTTGTTTCTGAAACATGGCAAAGGTAGCGTTGCCAATGATGTTACAG
ATGAGATGGTCAGACTAAACTGGCTGACGGAATTTATGCCTCTTCCGACCATCAAGCATTTTATCCGTAC
TCCTGATGATGCATGGTTACTCACCACTGCGATCCCCGGGAAAACAGCATTCCAGGTATTAGAAGAATAT
CCTGATTCAGGTGAAAATATTGTTGATGCGCTGGCAGTGTTCCTGCGCCGGTTGCATTCGATTCCTGTTT
GTAATTGTCCTTTTAACAGCGATCGCGTATTTCGTCTCGCTCAGGCGCAATCACGAATGAATAACGGTTT
GGTTGATGCGAGTGATTTTGATGACGAGCGTAATGGCTGGCCTGTTGAACAAGTCTGGAAAGAAATGCAT
AAACTTTTGCCATTCTCACCGGATTCAGTCGTCACTCATGGTGATTTCTCACTTGATAACCTTATTTTTG
ACGAGGGGAAATTAATAGGTTGTATTGATGTTGGACGAGTCGGAATCGCAGACCGATACCAGGATCTTGC
CATCCTATGGAACTGCCTCGGTGAGTTTTCTCCTTCATTACAGAAACGGCTTTTTCAAAAATATGGTATT
GATAATCCTGATATGAATAAATTGCAGTTTCATTTGATGCTCGATGAGTTTTTCTAACCTCAGCAACTGT
CAACCAAGTTTACTCATATATACTTTAGATTGATTTAAAACTTCATTTTTAATTTAAAAGGATCTAGGTG
AAGATCCTTTTTGATAATCTCATGACCAAAATCCCTTAACGTGAGTTTTCGTTCCACTGAGCGTCAGACC
CCGTAGAAAAGATCAAAGGATCTTCTTGAGATCCTTTTTTTCTGCGCGTAATCTGCTGCTTGCAAACAAA
AAAACCACCGCTACCAGCGGTGGTTTGTTTGCCGGATCAAGAGCTACCAACTCTTTTTCCGAAGGTAACT
GGCTTCAGCAGAGCGCAGATACCAAATACTGTTCTTCTAGTGTAGCCGTAGTTAGGCCACCACTTCAAGA
ACTCTGTAGCACCGCCTACATACCTCGCTCTGCTAATCCTGTTACCAGTGGCTGCTGCCAGTGGCGATAA
GTCGTGTCTTACCGGGTTGGACTCAAGACGATAGTTACCGGATAAGGCGCAGCGGTCGGGCTGAACGGGG
GGTTCGTGCACACAGCCCAGCTTGGAGCGAACGACCTACACCGAACTGAGATACCTACAGCGTGAGCTAT
GAGAAAGCGCCACGCTTCCCGAAGGGAGAAAGGCGGACAGGTATCCGGTAAGCGGCAGGGTCGGAACAGG
AGAGCGCACGAGGGAGCTTCCAGGGGGAAACGCCTGGTATCTTTATAGTCCTGTCGGGTTTCGCCACCTC
TGACTTGAGCGTCGATTTTTGTGATGCTCGTCAGGGGGGCGGAGCCTATGGAAAAACGCCAGCAACGCGG
CCTTTTTACGGTTCCTGGCCTTTTGCTGGCCTTTTGCTCACATGTTCTTTCCTGCGTTATCCCCTGATTC
TGTGGATAACCGTATTACCGCCTTTGAGTGAGCTGATACCGCTCGCCGCAGCCGAACGACCGAGCGCAGC
GAGTCAGTGAGCGAGGAAGCGGAAGAGCGCCCAATACGCAAACCGCCTCTCCCCGCGCGTTGGCCGATTC
ATTAATGCAGCTGGCACGACAGGTTTCCCGACTGGAAAGCGGGCAGTGAGCGCAACGCAATTAATGTGAG
TTAGCTCACTCATTAGGCACCCCAGGCTTTACACTTTATGCTTCCGGCTCGTATGTTGTGTGGAATTGTG
AGCGGATAACAATTTCACACAGGAAACAGCTATGACCATGATTACGCCAAGCTCGAAATTAACCCTCACT
AAAGGGAACAAAAGCTGGTACCTTCGCTATTACGCCAGCTGAATTGGAGCGACCTCATGCTATACCTGAG
AAAGCAACCTGACCTACAGGAAAGAGTTACTCAAGAATAAGAATTTTCGTTTTAAAACCTAAGAGTCACT
TTAAAATTTGTATACACTTATTTTTTTTATAACTTATTTAATAATAAAAATCATAAATCATAAGAAATTC
GCTTATTTAGAAGTGTCAACAACGTATCTACCAACGATTTGACCCTTTTCCATCTTTTCGTAAATTTCTG
GCAAGGTAGACAAGCCGACAACCTTGATTGGAGACTTGACCAAACCTCTGGCGAAGAATTGTTAATTAAG
AGCTCAGATCTATTAGGTGGAATCCAGGCCCAGCAGCGGGTTCGGAATCGGTTTGCCGCTGCACTCGGTG
GGGGCCACGGTCTTTTCCACGGTGCTGCCCTCGTGGGTCACCTGGCAGCTGTAGCTCCGGTGGCTCTTCC
ACTGCTCGGGGGTGAGGCTCAGGTAGCTGCTGGCGGCGTACTTGTTGTTGCTCTGCTTGCTGGGGGTGGT
AGTCTCCACGCCGGCCTTCACGGGGCTGCTGTCGGCCTTCCAGGCCACGGTCACGGCGCCAGGGTAGAAG
TCGCTGATGAGGCACACCAGGGTGGCCTTGTTGGCCTGCAGCGGCCGCAGCTACACTTCATTGGATGGAT
GAATCGCGGCCGCCCGCAGGTGTTCCCCCTGGCCCCCAGCAGCAAGAGCACCAGCGGCGGCACAGCCGCC
CTGGGCTGCCTGGTGAAGGACTACTTCCCCGAGCCCGTGACCGTGAGCTGGAACAGCGGCGCCTTGACCA
GCGGCGTGCACACCTTCCCCGCCGTGCTGCAGAGCAGCGGCCTGTACAGCCTGAGCAGCGTGGTGACCGT
GCCCAGCAGCAGCCTGGGCACCCAGACCTACATCTGCAACGTGAACCACAAGCCCAGCAACACCAAGGTG
GACAAACGCGTGGAGCCCAAGAGCTGCGATAAGACTCATACCGGTGGTGGTGGTTCTGGTGGTGGTGGTT
CTGGTGGTGGTGGTTCTGGTGGTGGTGGTTCTCAGGAACTGACAACTATATGCGAGCAAATCCCCTCACC
AACTTTAGAATCGACGCCGTACTCTTTGTCAACGACTACTATTTTGGCCAACGGGAAGGCAATGCAAGGA
GTTTTTGAATATTACAAATCAGTAACGTTTGTCAGTAATTGCGGTTCTCACCCCTCAACAACTAGCAAAG
GCAGCCCCATAAACACACAGTATGTTTTTGGTGGGGGCGGATCCGAACAAAAGCTTATTTCTGAAGAGGA
CTTGTAATAGAGATCTGATAACAACAGTGTAGATGTAACAAAATCGACTTTGTTCCCACTGTACTTTTAG
CTCGTACAAAATACAATATACTTTTCATTTCTCCGTAAACAACATGTTTTCCCATGTAATATCCTTTTCT
ATTTTTCGTTCCGTTACCAACTTTACACATACTTTATATAGCTATTCACTTCTATACACTAAAAAACTAA
GACAATTTTAATTTTGCTGCCTGCCATATTTCAATTTGTTATAAATTCCTATAATTTATCCTATTAGTAG
CTAAAAAAAGATGAATGTGAATCGAATCCTAAGAGAATTGAGCTCCAATTCGCCCTATAGTGAGTCGTAT
TACAATTCACTGGCCGTCGTTTTACAACGTCGTGACTGGGAAAACCCTGGCGTTACCCAACTTAATCGCC
TTGCAGCACATCCCCCTTTCGCCAGCTGGCGTAATAGCGAAGAGGCCCGCACCGATCGCCTTTCCCAACA
GTTGCGCAGCCTTGCCTGAGACCAGTCCCTATCAGTGATAGAGATTGACATCCCTATCAGTGATAGAGAT
ACTGAGCACGGATCTGAAAGAGGAGAAAGGATCTATGGCGAGTAGCGAAGACGTTATCAAAGAGTTCATG
CGTTTCAAAGTTCGTATGGAAGGTTCCGTTAACGGTCACGAGTTCGAAATCGAAGGTGAAGGTGAAGGTC
GTCCGTACGAAGGTACTCAGACCGCTAAACTGAAAGTTACCAAAGGTGGTCCGCTGCCGTTCGCTTGGGA
CATCCTGTCCCCGCAGTTCCAGTACGGTTCCAAAGCTTACGTTAAACACCCGGCTGACATCCCGGACTAC
CTGAAACTGTCCTTCCCGGAAGGTTTCAAATGGGAACGTGTTATGAACTTCGAAGACGGTGGTGTTGTTA
CCGTTACCCAGGACTCCTCCCTGCAAGACGGTGAGTTCATCTACAAAGTTAAACTGCGTGGTACTAACTT
CCCGTCCGACGGTCCGGTTATGCAGAAAAAAACCATGGGTTGGGAAGCTTCCACCGAACGTATGTACCCG
GAAGACGGTGCTCTGAAAGGTGAAATCAAAATGCGTCTGAAACTGAAAGACGGTGGTCACTACGACGCTG
AAGTTAAAACCACCTACATGGCTAAAAAACCGGTTCAGCTGCCGGGTGCTTACAAAACCGACATCAAACT
GGACATCACCTCCCACAACGAAGACTACACCATCGTTGAACAGTACGAACGTGCTGAAGGTCGTCACTCC
ACCGGTGCTTAATAAGGATCTCCAGGCATCAAATAAAACGAAAGGCTCAGTCGAAAGACTGGGCCTTTCG
TTTTATCTGTTGTTTGTCGGTGAACGCTCTCTACTAGAGTCACACTGGCTCACCTTCGGGTGGGCCTTTC
TGCGTTTATAAGTCGGTCTCAACTATGGCGAATGG
[124 nt withheld, positions 5286-5409]
C
[91 nt withheld, positions 5411-5501]
A
[49 nt withheld, positions 5503-5551]
CCTTTGACGTTGGAGTCCACGTTCTTT
[37 nt withheld, positions 5579-5615]
ACCCTATCTCGGTCTATTCTTTTGATTTATAAGGGATTTTGCCGATTTCGGCCTATTGGTTAAAAAATGA
GCTGATTTAACAAAAATTTAACGCGAATTTTAACAAAATATTAACGCTTACAATTTCCTGATGCGGTATT
TTCTCCTTACGCATCTGTGCGGTATTTCACACCGCATAGATCGGCAAGTGCACAAACAATACTTAAATAA
ATACTACTCAGTAATAACCTATTTCTTAGCATTTTTGACGAAATTTGCTATTTTGTTAGAGTCTTTTACA
CCATTTGTCTCCACACCTCCGCTTACATCAACACCAATAACGCCATTTAATCTAAGCGCATCACCAACAT
TTTCTGGCGTCAGTCCACCAGCTAACATAAAATGTAAGCTTTCGGGGCTCTCTTGCCTTCCAACCCAGTC
AGAAATCGAGTTCCAATCCAAAAGTTCACCTGTCCCTCCTGCTTCTGAATCAAACAAGGGAATAAACGAA
TGAGGTTTCTGTGAAGCTGCACTGAGTAGTATGTTGCAGTCTTTTGGAAATACGAGTCTTTTAATAACTG
GCAAACCGAGGAACTCTTGGTATTCTTGCCACGACTCATCTCCATGCAGTTGGACGATATCAATGCCGTA
ATCATTGACCAGAGCCAAAACATCCTCCTTAGGTTGATTACGAAACACGCCAACCAAGTATTTCGGAGTG
CCTGAACTATTTTTATATGCTTTTACAAGACTTGAAATTTTCCTTGCAATAACCGGGTCAATTGTTCTCT
TTCTATTGGGCACACATATAATACCCAGCAAGTCAGCATCGGAATCTAGAGCACATTCTGCGGCCTCTGT
GCTCTGCAAGCCGCAAACTTTCACCAATGGACCAGAACTACCTGTGAAATTAATAACAGACATACTCCAA
GCTGCCTTTGTGTGCTTAATCACGTATACTCACGTGCTCAATAGTCACCAATGCCCTCCCTCTTGGCCCT
CTCCTTTTCTTTTTTCGACCGAATTAATTCTTAATCGGCAAAAAAAGAAAAGCTCCGGATCAAGATTGTA
CGTAAGGTGACAAGCTATTTTTCAATAAAGAATATCTTCCACTACTGCCATCTGGCGTCATAACTGCAAA
GTACACATATATTACGATGCTGTTCTATTAAATGCTTCCTATATTATATATATAGTAATGTCGTGATCTA
TGGTGCACTCTCAGTACAATCTGCTCTGATGCCGCATAGTTAAGCCAGCCCCGACACCCGCCAACACCCG
CTGACGCGCCCTGACGGGCTTGTCTGCTCCCGGCATCCGCTTACAGACAAGCTGTGACCGTCTCCGGGAG
CTGCATGTGTCAGAGGTTTTCACCGTCATCACCGAAACGCGCGAGACGAAAGGGCCTCGTGATACGCCTA
TTTTTATAGGTTAATGTCATGATAATAATGGTTTCTTAGACGGATCGCTTGCCTGTAACTTACACGCGCC
TCGTATCTTTTAATGATGGAATAATTTGGGAATTTACTCTGTGTTTATTTATTTTTATGTTTTGTATTTG
GATTTTAGAAAGTAAATAAAGAAGGTAGAAGAGTTACGGAATGAAG
